Addgene plasmid #54848: PS-mOrange2-C1
Purpose: (Empty Backbone) Localization: C1 Cloning Vector, Excitation: 548 / 634, Emission: 565 / 662
Depositing lab: Michael Davidson & Vladislav Verkhusha. Depositing organization: Florida State University, Tallahassee. Publication: A FRET-facilitated photoswitching using an orange fluorescent protein with the fast photoconversion kinetics. Subach OM, Entenberg D, Condeelis JS, Verkhusha VV. J Am Chem Soc. 2012 Aug 17. 10.1021/ja3034137 PubMed 22900938.
Backbone
  Vector backbone: PS-mOrange2-C1
  Backbone size (bp): 4750
  Vector type: Mammalian Expression
  Selectable markers: Neomycin (select with G418)
  Tag / fusion protein: PS-mOrange2 (N terminal on backbone)
Growth in bacteria
  Bacterial resistance: Kanamycin, 50 μg/mL
  Growth temperature: 37°C
  Growth strain: DH5alpha
  Copy number: High Copy
Gene/Insert
  Gene/Insert name: None
  Tag / fusion protein: PS-mOrange2 (N terminal on backbone)
Resource information
  A portion of this plasmid was derived from a plasmid made by: V.V. Verkhusha, PMID 22900938
Terms and licenses: Academic/Nonprofit Terms; Industry Terms: Not Available to Industry
Depositor comments: . Excitation = 548 / 634; Emission = 565 / 662
How to cite: PS-mOrange2-C1 was a gift from Michael Davidson & Vladislav Verkhusha (Addgene plasmid # 54848 ; http://n2t.net/addgene:54848 ; RRID:Addgene_54848)
