[The description below was written by a language model from this plasmid's Addgene catalogue record.]
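Description:
PS-mOrange2-C1 is an empty mammalian expression backbone of about 4.75 kb, designed for building fusions to the photoswitchable orange fluorescent protein PS-mOrange2. It follows the "C1" cloning-vector layout, in which the fluorescent protein coding sequence sits upstream of the cloning site. A gene of interest inserted in frame therefore carries PS-mOrange2 at its N terminus. No insert is present in the deposited plasmid. It is maintained in E. coli as a high-copy plasmid under kanamycin selection, and it carries a neomycin resistance marker that allows G418 selection of stably transfected mammalian cells. The record does not state the promoter driving the fluorescent protein, the origin of replication or the polyadenylation signal, and no feature table is provided to confirm them.

The payload's distinguishing property is its photoconversion behaviour. The record lists two spectral states: an initial orange form with excitation and emission maxima of 548 and 565 nm, and a far-red form at 634 and 662 nm. The associated publication describes an orange fluorescent protein with fast photoconversion kinetics and a FRET-facilitated route to photoswitching it. The vector is thus suited to tagging a protein of interest and then optically highlighting a chosen subpopulation of molecules, organelles or cells by converting them from orange to far-red, so that their movement or turnover can be followed by live-cell imaging. Without an insert, it can also serve as an untargeted PS-mOrange2 expression control.
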