>Addgene plasmid #54848 | PS-mOrange2-C1 | addgene partial sequence | sequence record 89726 | CMV-F 5'-CGCAAATGGGCGGTAGGCGTG-3'
GTGAACCGTCAGATCCGCTAGCGCTACCGGTCGCCACCATGGTGAGCAAGGGCGAGGAGAATAATATGGC
CATCATTAAGGAGTTCATGCGCTTCAAGGTGCACATGGAGGGCACTGTGAACGGCCACGAGTTCGAGATC
GAGGGCGAGGGCGAGGGCCACCCCTACGAGGGCTTTCAGACCGCTAAGCTGAAGGTGACCAAGGGCGGCC
CCCTGCCCTTCGCCTGGGACATCCTGTCCCCTCTCATCACCTACGGCTCCAAGGCCTACGTGAAGCACCC
CGCCGACATCCCCGACTACTTCAAGCTGTCCTTCCCCGAGGGCTTCAAGTGGGAGCGCGTGATGAACTAC
GAGGACGGCGGCGTGGTGACCGTGACCCAGGACTCCTCTCTGCAGGACGGCGAGTTCATCTACAAGGTGA
AGATGCGCGGCACCAACTTCCCCTCCGACGGCCCCGTGATGCAGAAGAAGACCATGGGCTGGGAGGCCTC
CTCCGAGCGGATGTACCCCGAGGACGGCGCCCTGAAGGGCGAGATCAGGATGAGGCTGAAGCTGAAGGAT
GGCGGCCACTACACCTCCGAGGTCAAGACTACCTACAAGGCCAAGAAGTCCGTGCTGCTGCCCGGCGCCT
ACATCGTCGGCATCAAGCTGGACATCACCTCCCACAACGAGGACTACACCATCGTGGAACAGTACGAACG
CTCCGAGGCCCGCCACTCCACCGGCGGCATGGACGAGCTGTACAAGTCCGGACTCAGATCTCGAGCTCAA
GCTTCGAATTCTGCAGTCGACGGTACCGCGGGCCCGGGATCCACCGGATCTAGATAACTGATCATAATCA
GCCATACCACATTTGTAGAGGTTTTACTTGCTTTAAAAAACCTCCCACACCTCCCCCTGAACCTGAAACA
TAAAATGAATGCAATTGTTGTTGTTA
